>Addgene plasmid #91666 | pPN283 | addgene full sequence | sequence record 180471 | Addgene NGS Result
GAGGGCCTATTTCCCATGATTCCTTCATATTTGCATATACGATACAAGGCTGTTAGAGAGATAATTGGAA
TTAATTTGACTGTAAACACAAAGATATTAGTACAAAATACGTGACGTAGAAAGTAATAATTTCTTGGGTA
GTTTGCAGTTTTAAAATTATGTTTTAAAATGGACTATCATATGCTTACCGTAACTTGAAAGTATTTCGAT
TTCTTGGCTTTATATATCTTGTGGAAAGGACGAAACACCGAAAGAAGGCGATGTCACTATGTTTTAGAGC
TAGAAATAGCAAGTTAAAATAAGGCTAGTCCGTTATCAACTTGAAAAAGTGGCACCGAGTCGGTGCTTTT
TTAAGCTTGGCGTAATCATGGTCATAGCTGTTTCCTGTGTGAAATTGTTATCCGCTCACAATTCCACACA
ACATACGAGCCGGAAGCATAAAGTGTAAAGCCTGGGGTGCCTAATGAGTGAGCTAACTCACATTAATTGC
GTTGCGCTCACTGCCCGCTTTCCAGTCGGGAAACCTGTCGTGCCAGCTGCATTAATGAATCGGCCAACGC
GCGGGGAGAGGCGGTTTGCGTATTGGGCGCTCTTCCGCTTCCTCGCTCACTGACTCGCTGCGCTCGGTCG
TTCGGCTGCGGCGAGCGGTATCAGCTCACTCAAAGGCGGTAATACGGTTATCCACAGAATCAGGGGATAA
CGCAGGAAAGAACATGTGAGCAAAAGGCCAGCAAAAGGCCAGGAACCGTAAAAAGGCCGCGTTGCTGGCG
TTTTTCCATAGGCTCCGCCCCCCTGACGAGCATCACAAAAATCGACGCTCAAGTCAGAGGTGGCGAAACC
CGACAGGACTATAAAGATACCAGGCGTTTCCCCCTGGAAGCTCCCTCGTGCGCTCTCCTGTTCCGACCCT
GCCGCTTACCGGATACCTGTCCGCCTTTCTCCCTTCGGGAAGCGTGGCGCTTTCTCATAGCTCACGCTGT
AGGTATCTCAGTTCGGTGTAGGTCGTTCGCTCCAAGCTGGGCTGTGTGCACGAACCCCCCGTTCAGCCCG
ACCGCTGCGCCTTATCCGGTAACTATCGTCTTGAGTCCAACCCGGTAAGACACGACTTATCGCCACTGGC
AGCAGCCACTGGTAACAGGATTAGCAGAGCGAGGTATGTAGGCGGTGCTACAGAGTTCTTGAAGTGGTGG
CCTAACTACGGCTACACTAGAAGAACAGTATTTGGTATCTGCGCTCTGCTGAAGCCAGTTACCTTCGGAA
AAAGAGTTGGTAGCTCTTGATCCGGCAAACAAACCACCGCTGGTAGCGGTGGTTTTTTTGTTTGCAAGCA
GCAGATTACGCGCAGAAAAAAAGGATCTCAAGAAGATCCTTTGATCTTTTCTACGGGGTCTGACGCTCAG
TGGAACGAAAACTCACGTTAAGGGATTTTGGTCATGAGATTATCAAAAAGGATCTTCACCTAGATCCTTT
TAAATTAAAAATGAAGTTTTAAATCAATCTAAAGTATATATGAGTAAACTTGGTCTGACAGTTACCAATG
CTTAATCAGTGAGGCACCTATCTCAGCGATCTGTCTATTTCGTTCATCCATAGTTGCCTGACTCCCCGTC
GTGTAGATAACTACGATACGGGAGGGCTTACCATCTGGCCCCAGTGCTGCAATGATACCGCGAGACCCAC
GCTCACCGGCTCCAGATTTATCAGCAATAAACCAGCCAGCCGGAAGGGCCGAGCGCAGAAGTGGTCCTGC
AACTTTATCCGCCTCCATCCAGTCTATTAATTGTTGCCGGGAAGCTAGAGTAAGTAGTTCGCCAGTTAAT
AGTTTGCGCAACGTTGTTGCCATTGCTACAGGCATCGTGGTGTCACGCTCGTCGTTTGGTATGGCTTCAT
TCAGCTCCGGTTCCCAACGATCAAGGCGAGTTACATGATCCCCCATGTTGTGCAAAAAAGCGGTTAGCTC
CTTCGGTCCTCCGATCGTTGTCAGAAGTAAGTTGGCCGCAGTGTTATCACTCATGGTTATGGCAGCACTG
CATAATTCTCTTACTGTCATGCCATCCGTAAGATGCTTTTCTGTGACTGGTGAGTACTCAACCAAGTCAT
TCTGAGAATAGTGTATGCGGCGACCGAGTTGCTCTTGCCCGGCGTCAATACGGGATAATACCGCGCCACA
TAGCAGAACTTTAAAAGTGCTCATCATTGGAAAACGTTCTTCGGGGCGAAAACTCTCAAGGATCTTACCG
CTGTTGAGATCCAGTTCGATGTAACCCACTCGTGCACCCAACTGATCTTCAGCATCTTTTACTTTCACCA
GCGTTTCTGGGTGAGCAAAAACAGGAAGGCAAAATGCCGCAAAAAAGGGAATAAGGGCGACACGGAAATG
TTGAATACTCATACTCTTCCTTTTTCAATATTATTGAAGCATTTATCAGGGTTATTGTCTCATGAGCGGA
TACATATTTGAATGTATTTAGAAAAATAAACAAATAGGGGTTCCGCGCACATTTCCCCGAAAAGTGCCAC
CTGACGTCTAAGAAACCATTATTATCATGACATTAACCTATAAAAATAGGCGTATCACGAGGCCCTTTCG
TCTCGCGCGTTTCGGTGATGACGGTGAAAACCTCTGACACATGCAGCTCCCGGAGACGGTCACAGCTTGT
CTGTAAGCGGATGCCGGGAGCAGACAAGCCCGTCAGGGCGCGTCAGCGGGTGTTGGCGGGTGTCGGGGCT
GGCTTAACTATGCGGCATCAGAGCAGATTGTACTGAGAGTGCACCATATGCGGTGTGAAATACCGCACAG
ATGCGTAAGGAGAAAATACCGCATCAGGCGCCATTCGCCATTCAGGCTGCGCAACTGTTGGGAAGGGCGA
TCGGTGCGGGCCTCTTCGCTATTACGCCAGCTGGCGAAAGGGGGATGTGCTGCAAGGCGATTAAGTTGGG
TAACGCCAGGGTTTTCCCAGTCACGACGTTGTAAAACGACGGCCAGTGAATTCGAGCTCGGTACCCGGGG
ATCCGTTAATTAA
Features (pLannotate 1.2.2; 13 found; start..end, strand, type, name):
      1..241     +  promoter       U6 promoter: RNA polymerase III promoter for human U6 snRNA
    271..346     +  misc_RNA       gRNA scaffold: guide RNA scaffold for the Streptococcus pyogenes CRISPR/Cas9 system
    395..411     -  protein_bind   lac operator: The lac repressor binds to the lac operator to inhibit transcription in E. coli. This inhibition can be relieved by adding lactose or isopropyl-β-D-thiogalactopyranoside (IPTG). lac repressor encoded by lacI
    419..449     -  promoter       lac promoter: promoter for the E. coli lac operon
    464..485     -  protein_bind   CAP binding site: CAP binding activates transcription in the presence of cAMP. E. coli catabolite activator protein
    498..590     -  CDS            lacI (fragment): lac repressor; lacI; The lac repressor binds to the lac operator to inhibit transcription in E. coli. This inhibition can be relieved by adding lactose or isopropyl-β-D-thiogalactopyranoside (IPTG).
    773..1361    -  rep_origin     ori: high-copy-number ColE1/pMB1/pBR322/pUC origin of replication
   1532..2392    -  CDS            AmpR: β-lactamase; bla; confers resistance to ampicillin, carbenicillin, and related antibiotics
   2393..2497    -  promoter       AmpR promoter: bla
   2592..2627    +  CDS            rop (fragment): Rop protein, which maintains plasmids at low copy number; rop
   2729..2828    +  misc_feature   bom (fragment): basis of mobility region from pBR322
   2834..2991    -  CDS            lacZα (fragment): LacZα fragment of β-galactosidase; lacZ fragment
   2988..3014    +  misc_feature   MCS (fragment): pUC18/19 multiple cloning site
