[The description below was written by a language model from this plasmid's Addgene catalogue record and pLannotate feature annotations shown in this document.]
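Description:
pPN283 is a small (about 3.0 kb) CRISPR guide RNA expression plasmid built on a pUC19 backbone that carries a human U6 promoter cassette. It is propagated in E. coli through the high-copy ColE1/pUC origin and selected with ampicillin via the β-lactamase (AmpR) gene and its native promoter. The rest of the backbone consists of pUC19 remnants with no role in guide expression: the lac promoter, lac operator and CAP binding site, fragments of lacZα and the multiple cloning site, and short annotated fragments of lacI, rop and the bom region.

The payload is a single-guide RNA targeting human SDCCAG8, a gene also known by aliases including BBS16, NPHP10 and SLSN7. The roughly 20-nucleotide spacer was inserted between two BbsI sites, which were destroyed during cloning. In the feature table it occupies the unannotated gap between the U6 promoter and the Streptococcus pyogenes Cas9 gRNA scaffold. The U6 promoter recruits RNA polymerase III in human cells to transcribe the spacer fused to the scaffold, producing a complete sgRNA able to direct SpCas9 to the SDCCAG8 locus.

The plasmid encodes no Cas9, no mammalian selection marker and no fluorescent reporter, so the nuclease must be supplied from a separate source. According to the record, it was produced as part of a scaled framework for CRISPR editing of human pluripotent stem cells to study genes linked to psychiatric disease, and its stated purpose is simply to express the SDCCAG8-targeting sgRNA.
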