Addgene plasmid #91666: pPN283
Purpose: Express sgRNA targeting human SDCCAG8
Depositing lab: Lindy Barrett. Depositing organization: Broad Institute. Publication: A Scaled Framework for CRISPR Editing of Human Pluripotent Stem Cells to Study Psychiatric Disease. Hazelbaker DZ, Beccard A, Bara AM, Dabkowski N, Messana A, Mazzucato P, Lam D, Manning D, Eggan K, Barrett LE. Stem Cell Reports. 2017 Oct 10;9(4):1315-1327. doi: 10.1016/j.stemcr.2017.09.006. PubMed 29020615.
Backbone
  Vector backbone: pUC19-U6 promoter
  Vector type: CRISPR
Growth in bacteria
  Bacterial resistance: Ampicillin, 100 μg/mL
  Growth temperature: 37°C
  Growth strain: DH5alpha
  Copy number: High Copy
Gene/Insert
  Gene/Insert name: SDCCAG8 (alt name: NM_006642.3)
  gRNA/shRNA sequence: AAAGAAGGCGATGTCACTAT
  Species: H. sapiens (human)
  Insert size (bp): 21
  Entrez Gene: SDCCAG8 (a.k.a. BBS16, CCCAP, CCCAP SLSN7, HSPC085, NPHP10, NY-CO-8, SLSN7, hCCCAP)
  Promoter: U6
  Cloning method: Restriction Enzyme; 5′ cloning site BbsI (destroyed during cloning); 3′ cloning site BbsI (destroyed during cloning)
  Sequencing primers: 5′ M13F (-21)
Terms and licenses: Academic/Nonprofit Terms; Industry Terms: Not Available to Industry
How to cite: pPN283 was a gift from Lindy Barrett (Addgene plasmid # 91666 ; http://n2t.net/addgene:91666 ; RRID:Addgene_91666)
